>Addgene plasmid #188048 | pAG8Ha-FLI1_DBD(276-399_C299S_F362A_S390C) | addgene full sequence | sequence record 376806 | Addgene NGS Result
TTCTCATGTTTGACAGCTTATCATCCGATAAGCTTTAATGCGGTAGTTTATCACAGTTAAATTGCTAACG
CAGTCAGGCACCGTGTATGAAATCTAACAATGCGCTCATCGTCATCCTCGGCACCGTCACCCTGGATGCT
GTAGGCATAGGCTTGGTTATGCCGGTACTGCAGGGCCTCTTGCGGGATATCCGGATATAGTTCCTCCTTT
CAGCAAAAAACCCCTCAAGACCCGTTTAGAGGCCCCAAGGGGTTATGCTAGTTATTGCTCAGCGGTGGCA
GCAGCCAACTCAGCTTCCTTTCGGGCTTTGTTAGCAGCCGGATCCTCAGTTAACTTTCTGCTGATGCGCA
TGATAGCACGGCATATAGCTAATATCGCTCGGATATTTATACATGCTGCTTTCGGTCGGATGCGGCTGCA
GGGCCTGTGCAATACCATGGGCATCGAATTTGTACGCGTAGCGTTTACCATGCACTTTGGTCATGATGTT
TTTATCGTAGTAGTAGCGCAGGGCACGGCTCAGTTTATCGTAGTTCATGTTCGGTTTGCTTTTACGTTCG
CCCCAGCGACGCGCAACTTCATCCGGATCGGTCATTTTAAATTCGCCATTGGTACCTTCCCAGGTGATGC
TGCTCGCGTTGGCGCTATCGCTCAGCAGTTCCAGCAGAAACTGCCACAGCTGAATCTGACCGCTACCCGG
GGCGCCCTGAAAATAAAGATTCTCGCTAGCATGGTGATGGTGGTGGTGATGGTGGTCCATATGGTATATC
TCCTTCTTAAAGTTAAACAAAATTATTTCTAGAGGGAAACCGTTGTGGTCTCCCTATAGTGAGTCGTATT
AATTTCGCGGGATCGAGATCTCGATCCTCTACGCCGGACGCATCGTGGCCGGCATCACCGGCGCTACAGG
TGCGGTTGCTTGCGCCTATATCGCCGACCCGGCATCACCGGCGCTACAGGTGCGGTTGCTTGCGCCTATA
TCGCCGACATCACCGATGGGGAAGATCGGGCTCGCCACTTCGGGCTCATGAGCGCTTGTTTCGGCGTGGG
TATGGTGGCAGGCCCCGTGGCCGTGGGACTGTTGGGCTCCATCTCCTTGCATGGGGACTGTTGGGCTCCA
TCTCCTTGCATGGGGGGACTGTTGGGCTCCATCTCCTTGCATGCACCATTCCTTGCGGCGGCGGTGCTCA
ACGGCCTCAACCTACTACTGGGCTGCTTCCTAATGCAGGAGTCGCATAAGGGAGAGCGTCAACCGATGCC
CTTGAGAGCCTTCAACCCAGTCAGCTCCTTCCGGTGGGCGCGGGGCATGACTATCGTCGCCGCACTTATG
ACTGTCTTCTTTATCATGCAACTCGTAGGACAGGTGCCGGCAGCGCTCTGGGTCATTTTCGGCGAGGACC
GCTTTCGCTGGAGCGCGACGATGATCGGCCTGTCGCTTGCGGTATTCGGAATCTTGCACGCCCTCGCTCA
AGCCTTCGTCACTGGTCCCGCCACCAAACGTTTCGGCGAGAAGCAGGCCATTATCGCCGGCATGGCGGCC
GACGCGCTGGGCTACGTCTTGCTGGCGTTCGCGACGCGAGGCTGGATGGCCTTCCCCATTATGATTCTTC
TCGCTTCCGGCGGCATCGGGATGCCCGCGTTGCAGGCCATGCTGTCCAGGCAGGTAGATGACGACCATCA
GGGACAGCTTCAAGGATCGCTCGCGGCTCTTACCAGCCTAACTTCGATCATTGGACCGCTGATCGTCACG
GCGATTTATGCCGCCTCGGCGAGCACATGGAACGGGTTGGCATGGATTGTAGGTGCCGCCCTATACCTTG
TCATGGATTGTAGGTGCCGCCCTATACCTTGTCTGCCTCCCCGCGTTGCGTCGCGGTGCATGGAGCCGGG
CCACCTCGACCTGAATGGAAGCCGGCGGCACCTCGCTAACGGATTCACCACTCCAAGAATTGGAGCCAAT
CAATTCTTGCGGAGAACTGTGAATGCGCAAACCAACCCTTGGCAGAACATATCCATCGCGTCCGCCATCT
CCAGCAGCCGCACGCGGCGCATCTCGGGCAGCGTTGGGTCCTGGCCACGGGTGTGCATGATCGTGCTCCT
GTCGTTGAGGACCCGGCTAGGCTGGCGGGGTTGCCTTACTGGTTAGCAGAATGAATCACCGATACGCGAG
CGAACGTGAAGCGACTGCTGCTGCAAAACGTCTGCGACCTGAGCAACAACATGAATGGTCTTCGGTTTCC
GTGTTTCGTAAAGTCTGGAAACGCGGAAGTCAGCGCCCTGCACCATTATGTTCCGGATCTGCATCGCAGG
ATGCTGCTGGCTACCCTGTGGAACACCTACATCTGTATTAACGAAGCGCTGGCATTGACCCTGAGTGATT
TTTCTCTGGTCCCGCCGCATCCATACCGCCAGTTGTTTACCCTCACGACGTTCCAGTAACCGGGCATGTT
CATCATCAGTAACCCGTATCGTGAGCATCCTCTCTCGTTTCATCGGTATCATTACCCCCATGAACAGAAA
TCCCCCTTACACGGAGGCATCAGTGACCAAACAGGAAAAAACCGCCCTTAACATGGCCCGCTTTATCAGA
AGCCAGACATTAACGCTTCTGGAGAAACTCAACGAGCTGGACGCGGATGAACAGGCAGACATCTGTGAAT
CGCTTCACGACCACGCTGATGAGCTTTACCGCAGCTGCCTCGCGCGTTTCGGTGATGACGGTGAAAACCT
CTGACACATGCAGCTCCCGGAGACGGTCACAGCTTGTCTGTAAGCGGATGCCGGGAGCAGACAAGCCCGT
CAGGGCGCGTCAGCGGGTGTTGGCGGGTGTCGGGGCGCAGCCATGACCCAGTCACGTAGCGATAGCGGAG
TGTATACTGGCTTAACTATGCGGCATCAGAGCAGATTGTACTGAGAGTGCACCATTGCGGTGTGAAATAC
CGCACAGATGCGTAAGGAGAAAATACCGCATCAGGCGCTCTTCCGCTTCCTCGCTCACTGACTCGCTGCG
CTCGGTCGTTCGGCTGCGGCGAGCGGTATCAGCTCACTCAAAGGCGGTAATACGGTTATCCACAGAATCA
GGGGATAACGCAGGAAAGAACATGTGAGCAAAAGGCCAGCAAAAGGCCAGGAACCGTAAAAAGGCCGCGT
TGCTGGCGTTTTTCCATAGGCTCCGCCCCCCTGACGAGCATCACAAAAATCGACGCTCAAGTCAGAGGTG
GCGAAACCCGACAGGACTATAAAGATACCAGGCGTTTCCCCCTGGAAGCTCCCTCGTGCGCTCTCCTGTT
CCGACCCTGCCGCTTACCGGATACCTGTCCGCCTTTCTCCCTTCGGGAAGCGTGGCGCTTTCTCATAGCT
CACGCTGTAGGTATCTCAGTTCGGTGTAGGTCGTTCGCTCCAAGCTGGGCTGTGTGCACGAACCCCCCGT
TCAGCCCGACCGCTGCGCCTTATCCGGTAACTATCGTCTTGAGTCCAACCCGGTAAGACACGACTTATCG
CCACTGGCAGCAGCCACTGGTAACAGGATTAGCAGAGCGAGGTATGTAGGCGGTGCTACAGAGTTCTTGA
AGTGGTGGCCTAACTACGGCTACACTAGAAGGACAGTATTTGGTATCTGCGCTCTGCTGAAGCCAGTTAC
CTTCGGAAAAAGAGTTGGTAGCTCTTGATCCGGCAAACAAACCACCGCTGGTAGCGGTGGTTTTTTTGTT
TGCAAGCAGCAGATTACGCGCAGAAAAAAAGGATCTCAAGAAGATCCTTTGATCTTTTCTACGGGGTCTG
ACGCTCAGTGGAACGAAAACTCACGTTAAGGGATTTTGGTCATGAGATTATCAAAAAGGATCTTCACCTA
GATCCTTTTAAATTAAAAATGAAGTTTTAAATCAATCTAAAGTATATATGAGTAAACTTGGTCTGACAGT
TACCAATGCTTAATCAGTGAGGCACCTATCTCAGCGATCTGTCTATTTCGTTCATCCATAGTTGCCTGAC
TCCCCGTCGTGTAGATAACTACGATACGGGAGGGCTTACCATCTGGCCCCAGTGCTGCAATGATACCGCG
AGACCCACGCTCACCGGCTCCAGATTTATCAGCAATAAACCAGCCAGCCGGAAGGGCCGAGCGCAGAAGT
GGTCCTGCAACTTTATCCGCCTCCATCCAGTCTATTAATTGTTGCCGGGAAGCTAGAGTAAGTAGTTCGC
CAGTTAATAGTTTGCGCAACGTTGTTGCCATTGCTGCAGGCATCGTGGTGTCACGCTCGTCGTTTGGTAT
GGCTTCATTCAGCTCCGGTTCCCAACGATCAAGGCGAGTTACATGATCCCCCATGTTGTGCAAAAAAGCG
GTTAGCTCCTTCGGTCCTCCGATCGTTGTCAGAAGTAAGTTGGCCGCAGTGTTATCACTCATGGTTATGG
CAGCACTGCATAATTCTCTTACTGTCATGCCATCCGTAAGATGCTTTTCTGTGACTGGTGAGTACTCAAC
CAAGTCATTCTGAGAATAGTGTATGCGGCGACCGAGTTGCTCTTGCCCGGCGTCAACACGGGATAATACC
GCGCCACATAGCAGAACTTTAAAAGTGCTCATCATTGGAAAACGTTCTTCGGGGCGAAAACTCTCAAGGA
TCTTACCGCTGTTGAGATCCAGTTCGATGTAACCCACTCGTGCACCCAACTGATCTTCAGCATCTTTTAC
TTTCACCAGCGTTTCTGGGTGAGCAAAAACAGGAAGGCAAAATGCCGCAAAAAAGGGAATAAGGGCGACA
CGGAAATGTTGAATACTCATACTCTTCCTTTTTCAATATTATTGAAGCATTTATCAGGGTTATTGTCTCA
TGAGCGGATACATATTTGAATGTATTTAGAAAAATAAACAAATAGGGGTTCTGCGCACATTTCCCCGAAA
AGTGCCACCTGACGTCTAAGAAACCATTATTATCATGACATTAACCTATAAAAATAGGCGTATCACGAGG
CCCTTTCGTCTTCAAGAA
Features (pLannotate 1.2.2; 19 found; start..end, strand, type, name):
     10..39      +  promoter       tet promoter: E. coli promoter for tetracycline efflux protein gene
     87..191     +  CDS            TcR (fragment): tetracycline efflux protein; tet; confers resistance to tetracycline
    214..261     -  terminator     T7 terminator: transcription terminator for bacteriophage T7 RNA polymerase
    269..318     -  CDS            SET1 (fragment): solubility-enhancement tag derived from T7 phage gene 10B
    359..697     -  CDS            FEV (fragment): FEV_HUMAN - Also known as PET1. Experimental evidence at protein level: Swiss-Prot protein existence level 1. Functions as a transcriptional regulator. According to PubMed:12761502, it functions as a transcriptional repressor. Functions in the differentiation and the maintenance of the central serotonergic neurons. May play a role in cell growth. From Homo sapiens (Human).
    705..725     -  CDS            capTEV™ (fragment): composite tag for in vivo biotinylation, TEV protease cleavage, and 6xHis tagging
    731..754     -  CDS            8xHis: 8xHis affinity tag
    769..791     -  RBS            RBS: efficient ribosome binding site from bacteriophage T7 gene 10 (Olins and Rangwala, 1989)
    823..841     -  promoter       T7 promoter: promoter for bacteriophage T7 RNA polymerase
    863..938     +  CDS            TcR (fragment): tetracycline efflux protein; tet; confers resistance to tetracycline
    939..1103    +  CDS            TcR (fragment): tetracycline efflux protein; tet; confers resistance to tetracycline
   1133..1822    +  CDS            TcR (fragment): tetracycline efflux protein; tet; confers resistance to tetracycline
   1822..1904    +  CDS            TcR (fragment): tetracycline efflux protein; tet; confers resistance to tetracycline
   2146..2526    -  CDS            YPB1_ECOLX: Protein predicted: Swiss-Prot protein existence level 4. From Escherichia coli.
   2543..2734    +  CDS            rop: Rop protein, which maintains plasmids at low copy number; rop
   2836..2975    +  misc_feature   bom: basis of mobility region from pBR322
   3161..3749    -  rep_origin     ori: high-copy-number ColE1/pMB1/pBR322/pUC origin of replication
   3920..4780    -  CDS            AmpR: β-lactamase; bla; confers resistance to ampicillin, carbenicillin, and related antibiotics
   4781..4872    -  promoter       AmpR promoter: bla
