[The description below was written by a language model from this plasmid's Addgene catalogue record and pLannotate feature annotations shown in this document.]
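Description:
pAG8Ha-FLI1_DBD(276-399_C299S_F362A_S390C) is a bacterial expression plasmid built on a pET11-type backbone for producing a mutant form of the DNA-binding domain of human FLI1 in E. coli. It replicates from a ColE1/pMB1-family origin accompanied by the rop gene and the pBR322 bom region, and is selected with ampicillin through a β-lactamase cassette driven by its own promoter. The feature table also shows a tet promoter and several fragments of the tetracycline resistance gene flanking the expression cassette. These are remnants of the pBR322-derived backbone interrupted by the insert, not a functional marker. The catalogue lists a total size of 4,929 bp, whereas the sequenced record is 4,988 nt.

The expression cassette lies on the reverse strand and consists of a T7 promoter, the phage T7 gene 10 ribosome binding site, an N-terminal 8xHis tag, a TEV protease recognition site (annotated as a partial match to a composite TEV-containing tag), the FLI1 coding segment and a T7 terminator. No lac operator or lacI gene is annotated. The insert encodes residues 276–399, with residues 1–275 and 400–452 deleted, carries the substitutions C299S, F362A and S390C, and is codon optimized for E. coli. The automated annotation labels this region as a fragment of FEV, presumably reflecting homology between related ETS-family DNA-binding domains. A short match to a T7 gene 10-derived tag just downstream is probably residual vector sequence.

Transcription requires a host supplying T7 RNA polymerase. The His8 tag allows affinity purification and can then be removed by TEV cleavage. The associated publication concerns how the DNA-binding domain modulates phase separation of the EWS::FLI1 oncogenic fusion, but the record does not state the rationale for the individual point mutations.
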