Addgene plasmid #188048: pAG8Ha-FLI1_DBD(276-399_C299S_F362A_S390C)
Purpose: Expresses His8-FLI1_DBD(276-399_C299S_F362A_S390C) with a TEV site for removal of the His8 tag.
Depositing lab: David Libich. Depositing organization: University of Texas Health Science Center at San Antonio. Publication: Phase separation of the oncogenic fusion protein EWS::FLI1 is modulated by its DNA-binding domain. Selig EE, Sohn EJ, Stoja A, Moreno-Romero AK, Akula S, Xu X, Bishop AJR, Libich DS. Proc Natl Acad Sci U S A. 2025 May 20;122(20):e2221823122. doi: 10.1073/pnas.2221823122. Epub 2025 May 16. PubMed 40377985.
Backbone
  Vector backbone: pET11
  Backbone size w/o insert (bp): 4500
  Total vector size (bp): 4929
  Vector type: Bacterial Expression
Growth in bacteria
  Bacterial resistance: Ampicillin, 100 μg/mL
  Growth temperature: 37°C
  Growth strain: DH5alpha
  Copy number: Unknown
Gene/Insert
  Gene/Insert name: FLI1 (alt names: Friend leukemia integration 1 transcription factor; Proto-oncogene Fli-1)
  Species: H. sapiens (human)
  Insert size (bp): 429
  Mutation: deleted amino acids 1-275, 400-452, mutated C299S, F362A, S390C
  Entrez Gene: FLI1 (a.k.a. BDPLT21, EWSR2, FLI-1, SIC-1)
  Promoter: T7
  Tag / fusion protein: His8 (N terminal on insert)
  Cloning method: Restriction Enzyme; 5′ cloning site KasI (unknown if destroyed); 3′ cloning site BamH1 (unknown if destroyed)
  Sequencing primers: 5′ T7; 3′ T7 reverse
Terms and licenses: Academic/Nonprofit Terms; Industry Terms: Not Available to Industry
Depositor comments: insert is codon optimized for E. coli expression
How to cite: pAG8Ha-FLI1_DBD(276-399_C299S_F362A_S390C) was a gift from David Libich (Addgene plasmid # 188048 ; http://n2t.net/addgene:188048 ; RRID:Addgene_188048)
